>Addgene plasmid #86276 | pFETCh_ZGPAT | addgene full sequence | sequence record 171020 | Addgene NGS Result
AGAAAAGATCAAAGGATCTTCTTGAGATCCTTTTTTTCTGCGCGTAATCTGCTGCTTGCAAACAAAAAAA
CCACCGCTACCAGCGGTGGTTTGTTTGCCGGATCAAGAGCTACCAACTCTTTTTCCGAAGGTAACTGGCT
TCAGCAGAGCGCAGATACCAAATACTGTTCTTCTAGTGTAGCCGTAGTTAGGCCACCACTTCAAGAACTC
TGTAGCACCGCCTACATACCTCGCTCTGCTAATCCTGTTACCAGTGGCTGCTGCCAGTGGCGATAAGTCG
TGTCTTACCGGGTTGGACTCAAGACGATAGTTACCGGATAAGGCGCAGCGGTCGGGCTGAACGGGGGGTT
CGTGCACACAGCCCAGCTTGGAGCGAACGACCTACACCGAACTGAGATACCTACAGCGTGAGCTATGAGA
AAGCGCCACGCTTCCCGAAGGGAGAAAGGCGGACAGGTATCCGGTAAGCGGCAGGGTCGGAACAGGAGAG
CGCACGAGGGAGCTTCCAGGGGGAAACGCCTGGTATCTTTATAGTCCTGTCGGGTTTCGCCACCTCTGAC
TTGAGCGTCGATTTTTGTGATGCTCGTCAGGGGGGCGGAGCCTATGGAAAAACGCCAGCAACGCGGCCTT
TTTACGGTTCCTGGCCTTTTGCTGGCCTTTTGCTCACATGTTCTTTCCTGCGTTATCCCCTGATTCTGTG
GATAACCGTATTACCGCCTTTGAGTGAGCTGATACCGCTCGCCGCAGCCGAACGACCGAGCGCAGCGAGT
CAGTGAGCGAGGAAGCGGAAGAAGCTCGCACATTCAGCAGCGTTTTTCAGCGCGTTTTCGATCAACGTTT
CAATGTTGGTATCAACACCAGGTTTAACTTTGAACTTATCGGCACTGACGGTTACTGATTTTGAACTTTT
GCTTTGCCACGGAACGGTCTGCGTTGTCGGGAAGATGCGTGATCTGATCCTTCAACTCAGCAAAAGTTCC
CAATACGCAAACCGCCTCTCCCCGCGCGTTGGCCGATTCATTAATGCAGCTGGCACGACAGGTTTCCCGA
CTGGAAAGCGGGCAGTGAGCGCAACGCAATTAATGTGAGTTAGCTCACTCATTAGGCACCCCAGGCTTTA
CACTTTATGCTTCCGGCTCGTATGTTGTGTGGAATTGTGAGCGGATAACAATTTCACACAGGAAACAGCT
ATGACCATGATTACGCCAAGCTTGCATGCCTGCAGGTCGACTCTAGAGGATCCCCGGGTACCGAGCTCGA
ATTAGCTTGCATGCCTGCAGGTCAATTCCCTGGCATTATGCCCAGTACATGACCTTATGGGACTTTCCTA
CTTGGCAGTACATCTACGTATTAGTCATCGCTATTACCATGGTGATGCGGTTTTGGCAGTACATCAATGG
GCGTGGATAGCGGTTTGACTCACGGGGATTTCAAGTCTCCACCCCATTGACGTCAATGGGAGTTTGTTTT
GGCACCAAAATCAACGGGACTTTCCAAAATGTCGTAACAACTCCGCCCCATTGACGCAAATGGGCGGTAG
GCGTGTACGGTGGGAGGTCTATATAAGCAGAGCTCGTTTAGTGAACCGTCAGATCGCCTGGAGACGCCAT
CCACGCTGTTTTGACCTCCATAGGAGACACCGGGACCGATCCAGCCTGGGGATCCCGACCATGGCTTCGT
ACCCCTGCCATCAACACGCGTCTGCGTTCGACCAGGCTGCGCGTTCTCGCGGCCATAGCAACCGACGTAC
GGCGTTGCGCCCTCGCCGGCAGCAAGAAGCCACGGAAGTCCGCCTGGAGCAGAAAATGCCCACGCTACTG
CGGGTTTATATAGACGGTCCTCACGGGATGGGGAAAACCACCACCACGCAACTGCTGGTGGCCCTGGGTT
CGCGCGACGATATCGTCTACGTACCCGAGCCGATGACTTACTGGCAGGTGCTGGGGGCTTCCGAGACAAT
CGCGAACATCTACACCACACAACACCGCCTCGACCAGGGTGAGATATCGGCCGGGGACGCGGCGGTGGTA
ATGACAAGCGCCCAGATAACAATGGGCATGCCTTATGCCGTGACCGACGCCGTTCTGGCTCCTCATATCG
GGGGGGAGGCTGGGAGCTCACATGCCCCGCCCCCGGCCCTCACCCTCATCTTCGACCGCCATCCCATCGC
CGCCCTCCTGTGCTACCCGGCCGCGCGATACCTTATGGGCAGCATGACCCCCCAGGCCGTGCTGGCGTTC
GTGGCCCTCATCCCGCCGACCTTGCCCGGCACAAACATCGTGTTGGGGGCCCTTCCGGAGGACAGACACA
TCGACCGCCTGGCCAAACGCCAGCGCCCCGGCGAGCGGCTTGACCTGGCTATGCTGGCCGCGATTCGCCG
CGTTTACGGGCTGCTTGCCAATACGGTGCGGTATCTGCAGGGCGGCGGGTCGTGGCGGGAGGATTGGGGA
CAGCTTTCGGGGACGGCCGTGCCGCCCCAGGGTGCCGAGCCCCAGAGCAACGCGGGCCCACGACCCCATA
TCGGGGACACGTTATTTACCCTGTTTCGGGCCCCCGAGTTGCTGGCCCCCAACGGCGACCTGTACAACGT
GTTTGCCTGGGCCTTGGACGTCTTGGCCAAACGCCTCCGTCCCATGCACGTCTTTATCCTGGATTACGAC
CAATCGCCCGCCGGCTGCCGGGACGCCCTGCTGCAACTTACCTCCGGGATGGTCCAGACCCACGTCACCA
CCCCCGGCTCCATACCGACGATCTGCGACCTGGCGCGCACGTTTGCCCGGGAGATGGGGGAGGCTAACTG
AGGATCCCACGTCACTATTGTATACTCTATATTATACTCTATGTTATACTCTGTAATCCTACTCAATAAA
CGTGTCACGCCTGTGAAACCGTACTAAGTCTCCCGTGTATTCTTATCACCATCAGGTGACATCCTCGCCC
AGGCTGTCAATCATGCCGGTATCGATTCCAGTAGCACCGGCCCCACGCTGACAACCCACTCTTGCAGCGT
TAGCAGCGCCCCTCTTAACAAGCCGACCCCCACCAGCGTCGCGGTTACTAACACTCCTCTCCCCGACCTG
CAGCCCAGCTTTGCCTCGAGGGAAGTCGCTGGACCAGTGTGTGGAGACCCTGCAGAAGCAGACCAGGGTT
GGCAAGGCTGGCACCAACAAGCCCCCCAGGTGCCGGGGAAGAGGGGCCAGGCCTGGGGGCCGCCCAGCTC
CTCGGAATGTGTTTGACTTCCTCAATGAAAAGCTGCAAGGTCAGGCTCCTGGGGCCCTAGAAGCCGGGGC
GGCCCCAGCGGGGAGGAGGAGCAAGGACATGTACCATGCCAGCAAGAGTGCCAAGCGGGCCCTGAGCCTG
CGGCTCTTCCAGACTGAGGAGAAGATCGAGCGAACCCAGCGGGACATCAGGAGCATCCAGGAGGCTCTCG
CCCGCAACGCTGGCCGGTACGTGTGGGGCCCAGCTCAGGGCAAAGGGCGACCCAGGGTGGCCCTGCCCCC
GGGATACATGCTGGAGGTCACCTGACCCAAGCATAGCGGGCTGAGTCCAGGAGGGGTCTGCATGTTGGAG
GACGGGCAGCGGGCACACAGGCAGTGGGTACGGCAGACTGGGGTTGGTGGCATGGCCCAGGACCCCACGC
TGACTAGTGAGCCCCTCCGCAGGCATAGCGTGGCGTCAGCCCAGCTGCAGGAGAAGCTGGCAGGAGCCCA
GCGCCAGCTGGGGCAGCTCCGGGCTCAGGAAGCCGGCCTGCAGCAGGAGCAGAGGAAGGCAGACACCCAC
AAGAAGATGACTGAGTTCGGGAGCGGAGGAGGTTCCGGTGGAGGTGGTTCTGGAGATTACAAGGATGACG
ACGATAAGGGCGATTACAAGGATGACGACGATAAGGGAGATTACAAGGATGACGACGATAAGGTTTCAGG
AAGCGGAGCTACTAACTTCAGCCTGCTGAAGCAGGCTGGAGACGTGGAGGAGAACCCTGGACCTGGATCG
TTTCGCATGATTGAACAAGATGGATTGCACGCAGGTTCTCCGGCCGCTTGGGTGGAGAGGCTATTCGGCT
ATGACTGGGCACAACAGACAATCGGCTGCTCTGATGCCGCCGTGTTCCGGCTGTCAGCGCAGGGGCGCCC
GGTTCTTTTTGTCAAGACCGACCTGTCCGGTGCCCTGAATGAACTGCAGGACGAGGCAGCGCGGCTATCG
TGGCTGGCCACGACGGGCGTTCCTTGCGCAGCTGTGCTCGACGTTGTCACTGAAGCGGGAAGGGACTGGC
TGCTATTGGGCGAAGTGCCGGGGCAGGATCTCCTGTCATCTCACCTTGCTCCTGCCGAGAAAGTATCCAT
CATGGCTGATGCAATGCGGCGGCTGCATACGCTTGATCCGGCTACCTGCCCATTCGACCACCAAGCGAAA
CATCGCATCGAGCGAGCACGTACTCGGATGGAAGCCGGTCTTGTCGATCAGGATGATCTGGACGAAGAGC
ATCAGGGGCTCGCGCCAGCCGAACTGTTCGCCAGGCTCAAGGCGCGCATGCCCGACGGCGAGGATCTCGT
CGTGACCCATGGCGATGCCTGCTTGCCGAATATCATGGTGGAAAATGGCCGCTTTTCTGGATTCATCGAC
TGTGGCCGGCTGGGTGTGGCCGACCGCTATCAGGACATAGCGTTGGCTACCCGTGATATTGCTGAAGAGC
TTGGCGGCGAATGGGCTGACCGCTTCCTCGTGCTTTACGGTATCGCCGCTCCCGATTCGCAGCGCATCGC
CTTCTATCGCCTTCTTGACGAGTTCTTCTGATTCGAACATCCTATGGACGAAGCGTGGGACCCCAGCACG
GGCTGCCCTCAGGAAGACCAGTGTTGCCCGAGGAGGGGCCGGCCTGCTGGCCTGGGGCGTGCAGACACTG
CTGAGTGGAGACAGAGCTGCGGGGTCCCATCTGGACACTTACTTGCCCACCTGCCAGTGTCTTGGGCATT
TCCTTGGCAAGGACATTAAAGTGATTTCATCACAGTGTCATTCAGTGGAGATCAGCTGGCTGCAGGGTCT
CTGGGGAGAGAAGGGTCTGTGCAGGGCTGTGGTGAGAGACGGGCTGGGCTGGAGGGGCCTAGGAGGCCGG
CATTCTCCCTTCTTACCCTTCTCTGACCAAGGCAGATCGGAGGCCAGGGTGCCCGCCAGGCTGCCTGACA
CCCACAGATGGGTGGAGCTCAGTGCTGCTCCAGCGGGCGAGACGGGCGGGAGAGGACTGTGGCCCACCAC
GTGGGGCACTCTTGGTGAGGCAGGCGGACCTGGCCCTGTGGGTTTGGGGGTTCTGTGCCAGCTCTGCTCA
CGTCTTCGTGTGTGGAGGGGTTGTGAGTTAGGCTGTCAGAACAGTGCGGGCTAGAGGCGCACACGTTTCA
TCTAGGCTTCGGGCGGGGCGCAGCAGGTGGGTGAGGCTGCGGTGGTGGCTGCTGCCCAGGGTGGGAGGCT
CAGGGGAGGCGCTTGGCGACAGGAGCAGGAAGTGATGAGGTGGGGAGCTCTTGGAAAGTCCTCTCCACTG
ACTGTAGCCTCCAATTCACTGGCCGTCGTTCACTGGCCGTCGTTTTACAACGTCGTGACTGGGAAAACCC
TGGCGTTACCCAACTTAATCGCCTTGCAGCACATCCCCCTTTCGCCAGCTGGCGTAATAGCGAAGAGGCC
CGCACCGATCGCCCTTCCCAACAGTTGCGCAGCCTGAATGGCGAATGCGATTTATTCAACAAAGCCGCCG
TCCCGTCAAGTCAGCGTAATGCTCTGCCAGTGTTACAACCAATTAACCAATTCTGATTAGAAAAACTCAT
CGAGCATCAAATGAAACTGCAATATATTCATATCAGGATTATCAATACCATATTTTTGAAAAAGCCGTTT
CTGTAATGAAGGAGAAAACTCACCGAGGCAGTTCCATAGGATGGCAAGATCCTGGTATCGGTCTGCGATT
CCGACTCGTCCAACATCAATACAACCTATTAATTTCCCCTCGTCAAAAATAAGGTTATCAAGTGAGAAAT
CACCATGAGTGACGACTGAATCCGGTGAGAATGGCAAAAGCTTATGCATTTCTTTCCAGACTTGTTCAAC
AGGCCAGCCATTACGCTCGTCATCAAAATCACTCGCATCAACCAAACCGTTATTCATTCGTGATTGCGCC
TGAGCGAGACGAAATACGCGATCGCTGTTAAAAGGACAATTACAAACAGGAATCGAATGCAACCGGCGCA
GGAACACTGCCAGCGCATCAACAATATTTTCACCTGAATCAGGATATTCTTCTAATACCTGGAATGCTGT
TTTCCCGGGGATCGCAGTGGTGAGTAACCATGCATCATCAGGAGTACGGATAAAATGCTTGATGGTCGGA
AGAGGCATAAATTCCGTCAGCCAGTTTAGTCTGACCATCTCATCTGTAACATCATTGGCAACGCTACCTT
TGCCATGTTTCAGAAACAACTCTGGCGCATCGGGCTTCCCATACAATCGATAGATTGTCGCACCTGATTG
CCCGACATTATCGCGAGCCCATTTATACCCATATAAATCAGCATCCATGTTGGAATTTAATCGCGGCTTC
GAGCAAGACGTTTCCCGTTGAATATGGCTCATAACACCCCTTGTATTACTGTTTATGTAAGCAGACAGTT
TTATTGTTCATGATGATATATTTTTATCTTGTGCAATGTAACATCAGAGATTTTGAGACACAACGTGGCT
TTGTTGAATAAATCGAACTTTTGCTGAGTTGAAGGATCAGATCACGCATCTTCCCGACAACGCAGACCGT
TCCGTGGCAAAGCAAAAGTTCAAAATCACCAACTGGTCCACCTACAACAAAGCTCTCATCAACCGTGGCT
CCCTCACTTTCTGGCTGGATGATGGGGCGATTCAGGCCTGGTATGAGTCAGCAACACCTTCTTCACGAGG
CAGACCTCTCGACGGAGTTCCACTGAGCGTCAGACCCCGT
Features (pLannotate 1.2.2; 20 found; start..end, strand, type, name):
     22..610     +  rep_origin     ori: high-copy-number ColE1/pMB1/pBR322/pUC origin of replication
    979..1068    +  CDS            lacI (fragment): lac repressor; lacI; The lac repressor binds to the lac operator to inhibit transcription in E. coli. This inhibition can be relieved by adding lactose or isopropyl-β-D-thiogalactopyranoside (IPTG).
   1081..1102    +  protein_bind   CAP binding site: CAP binding activates transcription in the presence of cAMP. E. coli catabolite activator protein
   1117..1147    +  promoter       lac promoter: promoter for the E. coli lac operon
   1155..1171    +  protein_bind   lac operator: The lac repressor binds to the lac operator to inhibit transcription in E. coli. This inhibition can be relieved by adding lactose or isopropyl-β-D-thiogalactopyranoside (IPTG). lac repressor encoded by lacI
   1208..1263    -  misc_feature   MCS: pUC18/19 multiple cloning site
   1264..1283    -  misc_feature   MCS (fragment): pUC18/19 multiple cloning site
   1289..1371    +  enhancer       CMV enhancer (fragment): human cytomegalovirus immediate early enhancer; contains an 18-bp deletion relative to the standard CMV enhancer
   1443..1460    -  promoter       CMV promoter (fragment): human cytomegalovirus (CMV) immediate early promoter
   1523..1574    +  promoter       CMVd2 promoter: truncated human cytomegalovirus (CMV) immediate early promoter that yields moderately reduced expression relative to the full-length promoter
   1665..1736    -  CDS            UL24_HHV11 (fragment): Experimental evidence at protein level: Swiss-Prot protein existence level 1. May participate in nuclear egress of viral particles. Plays a role in the dispersal of several host nucleolar proteins including NCL/nucleolin and NPM1. Since deletion of host NCL/nucleolin negatively impact on nuclear egress, UL24 supposedly acts on this process through its effect on host nucleoli. From Human herpesvirus 1 (strain 17) (HHV-1) (Human herpes simplex virus 1).
   1806..2801    +  CDS            ΔTK: truncated herpes simplex virus thymidine kinase (Salomon et al., 1995) confers sensitivity to nucleoside analogs such as acyclovir or ganciclovir
   2913..3074    +  CDS            UL122 (fragment): VIE2_HCMVT - Experimental evidence at protein level: Swiss-Prot protein existence level 1. Stimulates viral early and late gene expression and thus play a crucial role in the regulation of productive infection. In addition, activates quiescent cells to reenter the cell cycle and upregulates several E2F-responsive genes, which are responsible for pushing the cell into S phase. In S-phase, inhibits cellular DNA synthesis and blocks further cell cycle progression. From Human cytomegalovirus (strain Towne) (HHV-5) (Human herpesvirus 5).
   3091..3798    +  CDS            ZGPAT (fragment): ZGPAT_HUMAN - Also known as GPATC6, GPATCH6, KIAA1847, ZC3H9, ZC3HDC9, ZIP. Experimental evidence at protein level: Swiss-Prot protein existence level 1. [Isoform 4]: Antagonizes the transcription repression by isoform 1 by competing for the binding of the NuRD complex. Does not bind DNA. From Homo sapiens (Human).
   3832..3885    +  CDS            3xFLAG (fragment): three tandem FLAG® epitope tags
   3889..3913    +  CDS            3xFLAG (fragment): three tandem FLAG® epitope tags
   3997..4788    +  CDS            neo: KKA2_KLEPN - Also known as kan, nptII. Experimental evidence at protein level: Swiss-Prot protein existence level 1. Resistance to kanamycin, neomycin, paromomycin, ribostamycin, butirosin and gentamicin B. From Klebsiella pneumoniae.
   5559..5715    +  CDS            lacZα (fragment): LacZα fragment of β-galactosidase; lacZ fragment
   5797..6612    -  CDS            KanR: aminoglycoside phosphotransferase; aph(3')-Ia; confers resistance to kanamycin in bacteria or G418 (Geneticin®) in eukaryotes
   6797..6937    +  CDS            TRA2_ECOLX (fragment): Protein predicted: Swiss-Prot protein existence level 4. Required for transposition of transposon Tn903. From Escherichia coli.
