[The description below was written by a language model from this plasmid's Addgene catalogue record and pLannotate feature annotations shown in this document.]
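Description:
pFETCh_ZGPAT is a homology-directed repair donor plasmid built on the pFETCh_Donor backbone for CRISPR-based epitope tagging of the endogenous human ZGPAT gene at its 3' end. It is a 6,970 nt high-copy plasmid carrying a ColE1/pUC-type origin and a bacterial kanamycin resistance gene (aph(3')-Ia), along with pUC-derived remnants such as a lac promoter/operator, multiple cloning site fragments and a lacZα fragment.

The payload, assembled by Gibson cloning, consists of two ZGPAT homology arms flanking a 3xFLAG-P2A-NeoR cassette. The feature table shows a ZGPAT coding fragment, corresponding to the 5' arm, running directly into the 3xFLAG sequence and then a neomycin phosphotransferase gene. The P2A element named in the catalogue entry is not annotated but would sit in the gap between them, and the region after neo that would hold the 3' arm is likewise unannotated. After in-frame integration, the endogenous ZGPAT promoter drives a C-terminally FLAG-tagged protein, and the self-cleaving P2A peptide releases NeoR as a separate product. Correctly targeted cells can therefore be selected with G418 without an added promoter. Upstream of the 5' arm lies a truncated HSV thymidine kinase gene preceded by CMV enhancer/promoter fragments. This confers sensitivity to nucleoside analogs such as ganciclovir, and its position outside the arms suggests counter-selection against random integration, though the record does not state this.

According to the depositor comments, the donor was co-transfected with two PX458 Cas9/guide plasmids targeting ZGPAT into HepG2 cells, and editing was confirmed by PCR. The resulting line was used for anti-FLAG ChIP-seq (the CETCh-seq approach), and immunoprecipitation followed by mass spectrometry identified ZGPAT.
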