Addgene plasmid #86276: pFETCh_ZGPAT
Purpose: Donor vector for 3' FLAG tag of human ZGPAT
Depositing lab: Eric Mendenhall & Richard M. Myers. Depositing organization: University of Alabama in Huntsville. Publication: CETCh-seq: CRISPR epitope tagging ChIP-seq of DNA-binding proteins. Savic D, Partridge EC, Newberry KM, Smith SB, Meadows SK, Roberts BS, Mackiewicz M, Mendenhall EM, Myers RM. Genome Res. 2015 Sep 9. 10.1101/gr.193540.115 PubMed 26355004.
Backbone
  Vector backbone: pFETCh_Donor
  Vector type: CRISPR
Growth in bacteria
  Bacterial resistance: Kanamycin, 50 μg/mL
  Growth temperature: 37°C
  Growth strain: DH5alpha
  Copy number: High Copy
Gene/Insert
  Gene/Insert name: ZGPAT homology arms
  Species: H. sapiens (human)
  Entrez Gene: ZGPAT (a.k.a. GPATC6, GPATCH6, KIAA1847, ZC3H9, ZC3HDC9, ZIP)
  Tag / fusion protein: 3XFLAG-P2A-NeoR (C terminal on insert)
  Cloning method: Gibson Cloning
  Sequencing primers: 5′ acgcctgtgaaaccgtacta; 3′ aactgttgggaagggcgatc
Terms and licenses: Academic/Nonprofit Terms; Industry Terms: Not Available to Industry
Depositor comments: This plasmid was co-transfected along with PX458_ZGPAT_1 and PX458_ZGPAT_2 into HepG2 cells, and genomic editing was verified by PCR. We performed ChIP-seq on this cell line using anti-FLAG Sigma F1804 and obtained data that passed our quality tests. Immunoprecipitation with anti-FLAG Sigma F1804 followed by mass spectrometry identified ZGPAT. All released data, including ChIP-seq files and validation data, are available at the ENCODE web portal: https://www.encodeproject.org/search/?searchTerm=flag&type=Experiment&lab.title=Richard+Myers%2C+HAIB . Note: This plasmid is part of the Mendenhall and Meyers CRISPR-based Tagging system to add a tag (currently using FLAG) to endogenous proteins. Please see https://www.addgene.org/crispr/tagging/ for more details.
How to cite: pFETCh_ZGPAT was a gift from Eric Mendenhall & Richard M. Myers (Addgene plasmid # 86276 ; http://n2t.net/addgene:86276 ; RRID:Addgene_86276)
